Addgene plasmid #21857: ATF4 10: 5’ATF4.uORF1.GFP
Depositing lab: David Ron. Depositing organization: NYU Grossman School of Medicine. Publication: Translation reinitiation at alternative open reading frames regulates gene expression in an integrated stress response. Lu PD, Harding HP, Ron D. J Cell Biol. 2004 Oct 11. 167(1):27-33. 10.1083/jcb.200408003 PubMed 15479734.
Backbone
  Vector backbone: pEGFP-N1
  Backbone manufacturer: Clontech
  Backbone size w/o insert (bp): 4733
  Vector type: Mammalian Expression
  Selectable markers: Neomycin (select with G418)
Growth in bacteria
  Bacterial resistance: Kanamycin, 50 μg/mL
  Growth temperature: 37°C
  Growth strain: Stbl2
  Growth instructions: Stbl2
  Copy number: Unknown
Gene/Insert
  Gene/Insert name: ATF4 (alt name: upstream ORF1 of ATF4)
  Species: M. musculus (mouse)
  Insert size (bp): 113
  Mutation: upstream ORF1 (uORF) of ATF4 fused to EGFP
  Entrez Gene: Atf4 (a.k.a. Atf-4, C/ATF, CREB-2, CREB2, TAXREB67)
  Tag / fusion protein: EGFP (C terminal on backbone)
  Cloning method: Restriction Enzyme; 5′ cloning site HindII (unknown if destroyed); 3′ cloning site BamHI (unknown if destroyed)
  Sequencing primers: 5′ CMV-F; 3′ EGFP-N
Terms and licenses: Academic/Nonprofit Terms; Industry Terms: Not Available to Industry
Depositor comments: These pEGFP-based plasmids have NEOr marker (and not the conventional AMPr marker). They should be propagated in the presence of 30mcg/ml kanamycin (and not on ampicillin)
How to cite: ATF4 10: 5’ATF4.uORF1.GFP was a gift from David Ron (Addgene plasmid # 21857 ; http://n2t.net/addgene:21857 ; RRID:Addgene_21857)
