[The description below was written by a language model from this plasmid's Addgene catalogue record and pLannotate feature annotations shown in this document.]
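Description:
ATF4 10: 5'ATF4.uORF1.GFP is a mammalian expression reporter built on the Clontech pEGFP-N1 backbone, with a full recorded sequence of 4,846 nt. It carries a short (113 bp) fragment from the 5' leader of mouse Atf4 containing upstream open reading frame 1 (uORF1), cloned into the multiple cloning site so that uORF1 is fused to the backbone's EGFP coding sequence at its C-terminal end. The feature table shows the MCS split into two pieces flanking an unannotated gap, which is consistent with the position of the insert, although the Atf4 segment itself is not annotated. Transcription is driven by the human CMV immediate-early enhancer and promoter and terminated by the SV40 polyadenylation signal.

The plasmid replicates in bacteria from a high-copy ColE1/pUC-type origin and also carries an f1 origin for single-stranded DNA production. A single NeoR/KanR (Tn5 aminoglycoside phosphotransferase) gene is placed behind tandem bacterial (bla) and SV40 early promoters and is followed by the HSV TK poly(A) signal. It gives kanamycin resistance in E. coli and G418 selection in mammalian cells. The depositor stresses that it is not an ampicillin-resistant plasmid. The small large T antigen, ble and bGH poly(A) fragments called by the annotation software look like residual backbone sequence rather than functional elements.

Because EGFP is produced only if ribosomes initiate at uORF1, the construct reports on how this upstream ORF is used. The associated publication title links it to work on translation reinitiation at alternative reading frames in the ATF4 leader during the integrated stress response.
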