Features (pLannotate 1.2.2; 15 found; start..end, strand, type, name):
     61..364     +  enhancer       CMV enhancer: human cytomegalovirus immediate early enhancer
    365..568     +  promoter       CMV promoter: human cytomegalovirus (CMV) immediate early promoter
    591..627     +  misc_feature   MCS (fragment): multiple cloning site
    722..774     +  misc_feature   MCS: multiple cloning site
    792..1511    +  CDS            EGFP: the original enhanced GFP (Yang et al., 1996) mammalian codon-optimized
   1528..1611    +  CDS            large T antigen (fragment): large T antigen from SV40 (simian virus 40)
   1634..1755    +  polyA_signal   SV40 poly(A) signal: SV40 polyadenylation signal
   1789..2217    -  rep_origin     f1 ori (sequence partly withheld): f1 bacteriophage origin of replication; arrow indicates direction of (+) strand synthesis
   2244..2348    +  promoter       AmpR promoter: bla
   2350..2707    +  promoter       SV40 promoter: SV40 enhancer and early promoter
   2742..3536    +  CDS            NeoR/KanR: aminoglycoside phosphotransferase from Tn5; aph(3')-II (or nptII); confers resistance to neomycin, kanamycin, and G418 (Geneticin®)
   3557..3709    +  CDS            ble (fragment): BLE_KLEPN - Experimental evidence at protein level: Swiss-Prot protein existence level 1. Binding protein with a strong affinity to the bleomycin family of antibiotics. Binds to CL990; an antimitotic-antibiotic compound. From Klebsiella pneumoniae.
   3768..3815    +  polyA_signal   HSV TK poly(A) signal: herpes simplex virus thymidine kinase polyadenylation signal (Cole and Stacy, 1985)
   3906..3922    -  polyA_signal   bGH poly(A) signal (fragment): bovine growth hormone polyadenylation signal
   4144..4732    +  rep_origin     ori: high-copy-number ColE1/pMB1/pBR322/pUC origin of replication
>Addgene plasmid #21857 | ATF4 10: 5’ATF4.uORF1.GFP | depositor full sequence | sequence record 10043 | Author sequence
TAGTTATTAATAGTAATCAATTACGGGGTCATTAGTTCATAGCCCATATATGGAGTTCCGCGTTACATAA
CTTACGGTAAATGGCCCGCCTGGCTGACCGCCCAACGACCCCCGCCCATTGACGTCAATAATGACGTATG
TTCCCATAGTAACGCCAATAGGGACTTTCCATTGACGTCAATGGGTGGAGTATTTACGGTAAACTGCCCA
CTTGGCAGTACATCAAGTGTATCATATGCCAAGTACGCCCCCTATTGACGTCAATGACGGTAAATGGCCC
GCCTGGCATTATGCCCAGTACATGACCTTATGGGACTTTCCTACTTGGCAGTACATCTACGTATTAGTCA
TCGCTATTACCATGGTGATGCGGTTTTGGCAGTACATCAATGGGCGTGGATAGCGGTTTGACTCACGGGG
ATTTCCAAGTCTCCACCCCATTGACGTCAATGGGAGTTTGTTTTGGCACCAAAATCAACGGGACTTTCCA
AAATGTCGTAACAACTCCGCCCCATTGACGCAAATGGGCGGTAGGCGTGTACGGTGGGAGGTCTATATAA
GCAGAGCTGGTTTAGTGAACCGTCAGATCCGCTAGCGCTACCGGACTCAGATCTCGAGCTCAAGCTTTTC
TGCTTGCTGTCTGCCGGTTTGAGTTGTGCGCTCGGGTGTCCCTTTCCTCTTCCCCTCCCGCAGGGCTTGC
GGCCACCATGGCGTATTGGATCTCGAGCTCAAGCTTCGAATTCTGCAGTCGACGGTACCGCGGGCCCGGG
ATCCACCGGCCGGTCGCCACCATGGTGAGCAAGGGCGAGGAGCTGTTCACCGGGGTGGTGCCCATCCTGG
TCGAGCTGGACGGCGACGTAAACGGCCACAAGTTCAGCGTGTCCGGCGAGGGCGAGGGCGATGCCACCTA
CGGCAAGCTGACCCTGAAGTTCATCTGCACCACCGGCAAGCTGCCCGTGCCCTGGCCCACCCTCGTGACC
ACCCTGACCTACGGCGTGCAGTGCTTCAGCCGCTACCCCGACCACATGAAGCAGCACGACTTCTTCAAGT
CCGCCATGCCCGAAGGCTACGTCCAGGAGCGCACCATCTTCTTCAAGGACGACGGCAACTACAAGACCCG
CGCCGAGGTGAAGTTCGAGGGCGACACCCTGGTGAACCGCATCGAGCTGAAGGGCATCGACTTCAAGGAG
GACGGCAACATCCTGGGGCACAAGCTGGAGTACAACTACAACAGCCACAACGTCTATATCATGGCCGACA
AGCAGAAGAACGGCATCAAGGTGAACTTCAAGATCCGCCACAACATCGAGGACGGCAGCGTGCAGCTCGC
CGACCACTACCAGCAGAACACCCCCATCGGCGACGGCCCCGTGCTGCTGCCCGACAACCACTACCTGAGC
ACCCAGTCCGCCCTGAGCAAAGACCCCAACGAGAAGCGCGATCACATGGTCCTGCTGGAGTTCGTGACCG
CCGCCGGGATCACTCTCGGCATGGACGAGCTGTACAAGTAAAGCGGCCGCGACTCTAGATCATAATCAGC
CATACCACATTTGTAGAGGTTTTACTTGCTTTAAAAAACCTCCCACACCTCCCCCTGAACCTGAAACATA
AAATGAATGCAATTGTTGTTGTTAACTTGTTTATTGCAGCTTATAATGGTTACAAATAAAGCAATAGCAT
CACAAATTTCACAAATAAAGCATTTTTTTCACTGCATTCTAGTTGTGGTTTGTCCAAACTCATCAATGTA
TCTTAAGGCGTAAATTGTAAGCGTTAATATTTTGTTAAAATTCGCGTTAAATTTTTGTTAAATCAGCTCA
TTTTTTAACCAATAGGCCGAAATCGGCAAAATCCCTTATAAATCAAAAGAATAGACCGAGATAGGGT
[37 nt withheld, positions 1888-1924]
AAAGAACGTGGACTCCAACGTCAAAGG
[49 nt withheld, positions 1952-2000]
T
[91 nt withheld, positions 2002-2092]
G
[124 nt withheld, positions 2094-2217]
CAGGTGGCACTTTTCGGGGAAATGTGCGCGGAACCCCTATTTGTTTATTTTTCTAAATACATTCAAATAT
GTATCCGCTCATGAGACAATAACCCTGATAAATGCTTCAATAATATTGAAAAAGGAAGAGTCCTGAGGCG
GAAAGAACCAGCTGTGGAATGTGTGTCAGTTAGGGTGTGGAAAGTCCCCAGGCTCCCCAGCAGGCAGAAG
TATGCAAAGCATGCATCTCAATTAGTCAGCAACCAGGTGTGGAAAGTCCCCAGGCTCCCCAGCAGGCAGA
AGTATGCAAAGCATGCATCTCAATTAGTCAGCAACCATAGTCCCGCCCCTAACTCCGCCCATCCCGCCCC
TAACTCCGCCCAGTTCCGCCCATTCTCCGCCCCATGGCTGACTAATTTTTTTTATTTATGCAGAGGCCGA
GGCCGCCTCGGCCTCTGAGCTATTCCAGAAGTAGTGAGGAGGCTTTTTTGGAGGCCTAGGCTTTTGCAAA
GATCGATCAAGAGACAGGATGAGGATCGTTTCGCATGATTGAACAAGATGGATTGCACGCAGGTTCTCCG
GCCGCTTGGGTGGAGAGGCTATTCGGCTATGACTGGGCACAACAGACAATCGGCTGCTCTGATGCCGCCG
TGTTCCGGCTGTCAGCGCAGGGGCGCCCGGTTCTTTTTGTCAAGACCGACCTGTCCGGTGCCCTGAATGA
ACTGCAAGACGAGGCAGCGCGGCTATCGTGGCTGGCCACGACGGGCGTTCCTTGCGCAGCTGTGCTCGAC
GTTGTCACTGAAGCGGGAAGGGACTGGCTGCTATTGGGCGAAGTGCCGGGGCAGGATCTCCTGTCATCTC
ACCTTGCTCCTGCCGAGAAAGTATCCATCATGGCTGATGCAATGCGGCGGCTGCATACGCTTGATCCGGC
TACCTGCCCATTCGACCACCAAGCGAAACATCGCATCGAGCGAGCACGTACTCGGATGGAAGCCGGTCTT
GTCGATCAGGATGATCTGGACGAAGAGCATCAGGGGCTCGCGCCAGCCGAACTGTTCGCCAGGCTCAAGG
CGAGCATGCCCGACGGCGAGGATCTCGTCGTGACCCATGGCGATGCCTGCTTGCCGAATATCATGGTGGA
AAATGGCCGCTTTTCTGGATTCATCGACTGTGGCCGGCTGGGTGTGGCGGACCGCTATCAGGACATAGCG
TTGGCTACCCGTGATATTGCTGAAGAGCTTGGCGGCGAATGGGCTGACCGCTTCCTCGTGCTTTACGGTA
TCGCCGCTCCCGATTCGCAGCGCATCGCCTTCTATCGCCTTCTTGACGAGTTCTTCTGAGCGGGACTCTG
GGGTTCGAAATGACCGACCAAGCGACGCCCAACCTGCCATCACGAGATTTCGATTCCACCGCCGCCTTCT
ATGAAAGGTTGGGCTTCGGAATCGTTTTCCGGGACGCCGGCTGGATGATCCTCCAGCGCGGGGATCTCAT
GCTGGAGTTCTTCGCCCACCCTAGGGGGAGGCTAACTGAAACACGGAAGGAGACAATACCGGAAGGAACC
CGCGCTATGACGGCAATAAAAAGACAGAATAAAACGCACGGTGTTGGGTCGTTTGTTCATAAACGCGGGG
TTCGGTCCCAGGGCTGGCACTCTGTCGATACCCCACCGAGACCCCATTGGGGCCAATACGCCCGCGTTTC
TTCCTTTTCCCCACCCCACCCCCCAAGTTCGGGTGAAGGCCCAGGGCTCGCAGCCAACGTCGGGGCGGCA
GGCCCTGCCATAGCCTCAGGTTACTCATATATACTTTAGATTGATTTAAAACTTCATTTTTAATTTAAAA
GGATCTAGGTGAAGATCCTTTTTGATAATCTCATGACCAAAATCCCTTAACGTGAGTTTTCGTTCCACTG
AGCGTCAGACCCCGTAGAAAAGATCAAAGGATCTTCTTGAGATCCTTTTTTTCTGCGCGTAATCTGCTGC
TTGCAAACAAAAAAACCACCGCTACCAGCGGTGGTTTGTTTGCCGGATCAAGAGCTACCAACTCTTTTTC
CGAAGGTAACTGGCTTCAGCAGAGCGCAGATACCAAATACTGTCCTTCTAGTGTAGCCGTAGTTAGGCCA
CCACTTCAAGAACTCTGTAGCACCGCCTACATACCTCGCTCTGCTAATCCTGTTACCAGTGGCTGCTGCC
AGTGGCGATAAGTCGTGTCTTACCGGGTTGGACTCAAGACGATAGTTACCGGATAAGGCGCAGCGGTCGG
GCTGAACGGGGGGTTCGTGCACACAGCCCAGCTTGGAGCGAACGACCTACACCGAACTGAGATACCTACA
GCGTGAGCTATGAGAAAGCGCCACGCTTCCCGAAGGGAGAAAGGCGGACAGGTATCCGGTAAGCGGCAGG
GTCGGAACAGGAGAGCGCACGAGGGAGCTTCCAGGGGGAAACGCCTGGTATCTTTATAGTCCTGTCGGGT
TTCGCCACCTCTGACTTGAGCGTCGATTTTTGTGATGCTCGTCAGGGGGGCGGAGCCTATGGAAAAACGC
CAGCAACGCGGCCTTTTTACGGTTCCTGGCCTTTTGCTGGCCTTTTGCTCACATGTTCTTTCCTGCGTTA
TCCCCTGATTCTGTGGATAACCGTATTACCGCCATGCAT
