>Addgene plasmid #21857 | ATF4 10: 5’ATF4.uORF1.GFP | addgene partial sequence | sequence record 27664 | 21857 with CMV-F
GAGCTGGTTTAGTGAACCGTCAGATCCGCTAGCGCTACCGGACTCAGATCTCGAGCTCAAGCTTTTCTGC
TTGCTGTCTGCCGGTTTGAGTTGTGCGCTCGGGTGTCCCTTTCCTCTTCCCCTCCCGCAGGGCTTGCGGC
CACCATGGCGTATTGGATCTCGAGCTCAAGCTTCGAATTCTGCAGTCGACGGTACCGCGGGCCCGGGATC
CACCGGCCGGTCGCCACCATGGTGAGCAAGGGCGAGGAGCTGTTCACCGGGGTGGTGCCCATCCTGGTCG
AGCTGGACGGCGACGTAAACGGCCACAAGTTCAGCGTGTCCGGCGAGGGCGAGGGCGATGCCACCTACGG
CAAGCTGACCCTGAAGTTCATCTGCACCACCGGCAAGCTGCCCGTGCCCTGGCCCACCCTCGTGACCACC
CTGACCTACGGCGTGCAGTGCTTCAGCCGCTACCCCGACCACATGAAGCAGCACGACTTCTTCAAGTCCG
CCATGCCCGAAGGCTACGTCCAGGAGCGCACCATCTTCTTCAAGGACGACGGCAACTACAAGACCCGCGC
CGAGGTGAAGTTCGAGGGCGACACCCTGGTGAACCGCATCGAGCTGAAGGGCATCGACTTCAAGGAGGAC
GGCAACATCCTGGGGCACAAGCTGGAGTACAACTACAACAGCCACAACGTCTATATCATGGCCGACAAGC
AGAAGAACGGCATCAAGGTGAACTTCAAGATCCGCCACAACATC
